>Addgene plasmid #18408 | T4 Lysozyme NG92 | addgene partial sequence | sequence record 24194 | 3primeUP
GCNANGAAAAAAGCCCGCTCATTAGGCGGGCTCAGATCTGCTCATGTTTGACAGCTTATCATCGATAAGC
TTCGGCAATAAATTCTTGATATGTTTTCATATGTTTCCTTTAAATATTTTAATTAGTAATTGTCTATTCA
AGTAATTGTGAATATACTATCACAATTCCAAGAGAAAGTAAACAGCTTTATAGATTTTTATACGCGTCCC
AAGTGCCAGTTCTCATCGTTGTCATCATTCGTTTTGCGCGATTAGGTGTTTGATTATACCATCTACTTTT
AGCCATGTTAACTGCTGCTTCATCCCAGCGTTTTTGTTGCATCATACGCATAGAGTTAGTAAATCCTGCC
ACACCGGTTTCTCCCATTTGGAAAACCATATTAATCATTGCAGCGCGACGAACCGCATCCATAGAATCAT
AAACCGGTTTCATTTTAGCATTTCTCAGAATTCCGCGAACAGCAGCATCAACATCCTGATTAAAGAGTTT
TTCAGCCTCATCTTTTGTAATTACACCATTAGTATTACGCCCAATAGCTTTATCTAATTCAGATTTAGCA
GCATTAAGTGATGGACTTTTTGTAAGCAAATGACCGATGCCAATAGTGTAATAGCCTTCTGTGTCTTTAT
AGATTTTAAGTCTAAGACCTTCATCTATACGTAACATTTCAAATATATTCATAATACCTCCTAAGCATCG
ATGGATCCTGTTTCCTGTGTGAATTGTTATCCGCTCACATTCCACACATTATACGAGCCGATGATAATTG
TCACAGGGGATGGGGAGTAGCTGANCTGTTCNGGGGAATGTANCGCTCACATCCCAC
