[The description below was written by a language model from this plasmid's Addgene catalogue record.]
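Description:
T4 Lysozyme NG92 is a bacterial expression plasmid built on the pHS1403 backbone (about 5 kb without insert) that carries a heavily mutated version of the bacteriophage T4 lysozyme gene (gene e). It is maintained in E. coli as a high-copy plasmid under ampicillin selection. The record does not state the origin of replication or the promoter that drives expression, and no feature table is available to show them. No tags or fusion partners are recorded.

The insert is roughly 600 bp and sits between a BamHI site on the 5′ side and a HindIII site on the 3′ side, both of which were preserved during cloning. According to the depositor, the BamHI site lies 27 bp from the start codon and the HindIII site 115 bp from the stop codon, so the fragment includes short flanking untranslated regions and can be excised or moved as a unit.

The coding sequence carries nine methionine substitutions: L84M, L91M, L99M, L118M, L121M, L133M, V149M, I150M and F153M. These were made in the background the record labels WT*, which in the T4 lysozyme literature generally refers to the cysteine-free pseudo-wild-type protein. The replaced residues are all hydrophobic leucine, valine, isoleucine or phenylalanine side chains. This pattern fits studies of how multiple methionine replacements affect protein folding, stability and packing, although the record does not state a purpose. The plasmid would typically be used to produce this variant in bacteria for biophysical or structural characterisation.
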