Addgene plasmid #18408: T4 Lysozyme NG92
Depositing lab: Brian Matthews. Depositing organization: University of Oregon.
Backbone
  Vector backbone: pHS1403
  Backbone size w/o insert (bp): 5000
  Vector type: Bacterial Expression
Growth in bacteria
  Bacterial resistance: Ampicillin, 100 μg/mL
  Growth temperature: 37°C
  Growth strain: DH5alpha
  Copy number: High Copy
Gene/Insert
  Gene/Insert name: T4 Lysozyme (alt name: NG92)
  Species: Bacteriophage T4
  Insert size (bp): 600
  Mutation: L84M L91M L99M L118M L121M L133M V149M I150M F153M WT*
  GenBank ID: NP_049736
  Entrez Gene: e (a.k.a. T4p123)
  Cloning method: Restriction Enzyme; 5′ cloning site BamHI (not destroyed); 3′ cloning site HindIII (not destroyed)
  Sequencing primers: 5′ na; 3′ GGCGTATCACGAGGCCC
Terms and licenses: Academic/Nonprofit Terms; Industry Terms: Not Available to Industry
Depositor comments: The BamHI site is 27 bp from the ATG and the HindIII site is 115 bp from the stop.
How to cite: T4 Lysozyme NG92 was a gift from Brian Matthews (Addgene plasmid # 18408 ; http://n2t.net/addgene:18408 ; RRID:Addgene_18408)
